Addgene plasmid #74780: pGEX6P1-C. thermophilum LIC
Purpose: encodes GST-tagged dynein light intermediate chain from Chaetomium thermophilum
Depositing lab: Ron Vale. Depositing organization: University of California, San Francisco (UCSF). Publication: A Ras-like domain in the light intermediate chain bridges the dynein motor to a cargo-binding region. Schroeder CM, Ostrem JM, Hertz NT, Vale RD. Elife. 2014 Oct 1;3:e03351. doi: 10.7554/eLife.03351. PubMed 25272277.
Backbone
  Vector backbone: pGEX6P1
  Backbone manufacturer: GE Healthcare
  Backbone size w/o insert (bp): 4981
  Total vector size (bp): 6625
  Vector type: Bacterial Expression
Growth in bacteria
  Bacterial resistance: Ampicillin, 100 μg/mL
  Growth temperature: 37°C
  Growth strain: DH5alpha
  Growth instructions: is in BL21 DE3 strain, used for protein production
  Copy number: Unknown
Gene/Insert
  Gene/Insert name: dynein light intermediate chain (Chaetomium thermophilum) (alt name: LIC1)
  Species: Chaetomium thermophilum
  Insert size (bp): 1644
  Promoter: T7
  Tag / fusion protein: GST (N terminal on backbone)
  Cloning method: Gibson Cloning
  Sequencing primers: 5′ pGEX 5'; 3′ pGEX 3'
Terms and licenses: Academic/Nonprofit Terms; Industry Terms: Not Available to Industry
How to cite: pGEX6P1-C. thermophilum LIC was a gift from Ron Vale (Addgene plasmid # 74780 ; http://n2t.net/addgene:74780 ; RRID:Addgene_74780)
