[The description below was written by a language model from this plasmid's Addgene catalogue record and pLannotate feature annotations shown in this document.]
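Description:
pGEX6P1-C. thermophilum LIC is a bacterial expression plasmid built on the pGEX6P1 backbone for producing the dynein light intermediate chain (LIC, also listed as LIC1) of the thermophilic fungus Chaetomium thermophilum as an N-terminal glutathione S-transferase fusion. It replicates in E. coli from a ColE1/pMB1-type origin and is selected with ampicillin through the β-lactamase gene and its own promoter. The catalogue gives a total size of about 6.6 kb, with an insert of roughly 1.6 kb introduced by Gibson assembly, which is close to the 6,610 nt depositor sequence that was annotated.

The feature table shows the Schistosoma japonicum GST coding sequence downstream of a tac promoter and lac operator, with a lacIq-driven lacI gene on the same plasmid supplying repressor, so expression of the fusion is held off until induced with IPTG. The catalogue entry lists the promoter as T7, but no T7 promoter was annotated; the annotated tac arrangement is the one that fits the pGEX design. The LIC coding sequence itself was not recognised by the annotation tool, and it presumably occupies the unannotated stretch following GST. Remaining features (fragments of rop and bom, a lac promoter/operator and lacZα segment) are backbone remnants. pGEX-6P vectors normally carry a protease cleavage site between GST and the insert for tag removal, though none is annotated here.

The GST tag allows affinity capture on glutathione resin, and the record indicates the plasmid was used for recombinant protein production in a BL21(DE3) strain, in work characterising the domain structure of the LIC and its role in linking the dynein motor to cargo.
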