Features (pLannotate 1.2.2; 16 found; start..end, strand, type, name):
      6..107     -  CDS            yciV (fragment): RNAAM_ECOLI - Also known as trpH From Escherichia coli (strain K12).
    183..211     +  promoter       tac promoter: strong E. coli promoter; hybrid between the trp and lac UV5 promoters
    219..235     +  protein_bind   lac operator: The lac repressor binds to the lac operator to inhibit transcription in E. coli. This inhibition can be relieved by adding lactose or isopropyl-β-D-thiogalactopyranoside (IPTG). lac repressor encoded by lacI
    258..911     +  CDS            GST26_SCHJA: Experimental evidence at protein level: Swiss-Prot protein existence level 1. GST isoenzymes appear to play a central role in the parasite detoxification system. Other functions are also suspected including a role in increasing the solubility of haematin in the parasite gut. From Schistosoma japonicum (Blood fluke).
   2627..2666    +  CDS            rop (fragment): Rop protein, which maintains plasmids at low copy number; rop
   2768..2808    +  misc_feature   bom (fragment): basis of mobility region from pBR322
   2913..3017    +  promoter       AmpR promoter: bla
   3018..3878    +  CDS            AmpR: β-lactamase; bla; confers resistance to ampicillin, carbenicillin, and related antibiotics
   4049..4637    +  rep_origin     ori: high-copy-number ColE1/pMB1/pBR322/pUC origin of replication
   4823..4874    -  misc_feature   bom (fragment): basis of mobility region from pBR322
   4881..4958    +  promoter       lacIq promoter: lacI (mutant); In the lacIq allele, a single base change in the promoter boosts expression of the lacI gene about 10-fold.
   4959..6041    +  CDS            lacI: lac repressor; lacI; The lac repressor binds to the lac operator to inhibit transcription in E. coli. This inhibition can be relieved by adding lactose or isopropyl-β-D-thiogalactopyranoside (IPTG).
   6054..6075    +  protein_bind   CAP binding site: CAP binding activates transcription in the presence of cAMP. E. coli catabolite activator protein
   6090..6120    +  promoter       lac promoter: promoter for the E. coli lac operon
   6128..6144    +  protein_bind   lac operator: The lac repressor binds to the lac operator to inhibit transcription in E. coli. This inhibition can be relieved by adding lactose or isopropyl-β-D-thiogalactopyranoside (IPTG). lac repressor encoded by lacI
   6164..6337    +  CDS            lacZα: LacZα fragment of β-galactosidase; lacZ fragment
>Addgene plasmid #74780 | pGEX6P1-C. thermophilum LIC | depositor full sequence | sequence record 145948 | pGEX6P1-C. thermophilum LIC sequence 6610 bps
ACGTTATCGACTGCACGGTGCACCAATGCTTCTGGCGTCAGGCAGCCATCGGAAGCTGTGGTATGGCTGT
GCAGGTCGTAAATCACTGCATAATTCGTGTCGCTCAAGGCGCACTCCCGTTCTGGATAATGTTTTTTGCG
CCGACATCATAACGGTTCTGGCAAATATTCTGAAATGAGCTGTTGACAATTAATCATCGGCTCGTATAAT
GTGTGGAATTGTGAGCGGATAACAATTTCACACAGGAAACAGTATTCATGTCCCCTATACTAGGTTATTG
GAAAATTAAGGGCCTTGTGCAACCCACTCGACTTCTTTTGGAATATCTTGAAGAAAAATATGAAGAGCAT
TTGTATGAGCGCGATGAAGGTGATAAATGGCGAAACAAAAAGTTTGAATTGGGTTTGGAGTTTCCCAATC
TTCCTTATTATATTGATGGTGATGTTAAATTAACACAGTCTATGGCCATCATACGTTATATAGCTGACAA
GCACAACATGTTGGGTGGTTGTCCAAAAGAGCGTGCAGAGATTTCAATGCTTGAAGGAGCGGTTTTGGAT
ATTAGATACGGTGTTTCGAGAATTGCATATAGTAAAGACTTTGAAACTCTCAAAGTTGATTTTCTTAGCA
AGCTACCTGAAATGCTGAAAATGTTCGAAGATCGTTTATGTCATAAAACATATTTAAATGGTGATCATGT
AACCCATCCTGACTTCATGTTGTATGACGCTCTTGATGTTGTTTTATACATGGACCCAATGTGCCTGGAT
GCGTTCCCAAAATTAGTTTGTTTTAAAAAACGTATTGAAGCTATCCCACAAATTGATAAGTACTTGAAAT
CCAGCAAGTATATAGCATGGCCTTTGCAGGGCTGGCAAGCCACGTTTGGTGGTGGCGACCATCCTCCAAA
ATCGGATCTGGAAGTTCTGTTCCAGGGGCCCCTGGGATCCATGACGGCAAACACAAACCGCTACTCGACC
TACACGGCCGCCTCGGCCGCCTCGGACTCCAAGAATGGTGACAAGGGAGAGAAGAAGGACCTATGGAATT
CAATGCTCTCCTCCGTCGCCAGCGGGCGCCGGCTGCCGGAAAAGAACATCATTCTGCTGGGCGGTACTGT
TGATTCACAGCGCGAGTTCTTCGAGGCTCTCTCCAGCAACGATCGCCGCACCCTCGACCGAAGCAGCTCA
CGTTCCCCTCCCGTCGCGAACAGCTTCGCTCTAGGCTATACCTACTACGACGTGCTAGATGCCGATCATG
AAGACACATTGGCGCGCATCTCCATTTACACTCTCACAGATCCCTCGCCCGCCTTTGCATCACTCCTCCA
GCCGATCCTTACTCCCGACTCAATACCTAATACTCTGATCGTGATTCTGCTGGATTGGTCGCAGCCATGG
AAGTGGATGCGCCAGTTGCGGGAATGGATCCTGCTGTTGCGGACGGTCTTGGTGTCATTATCGCACGAGT
GCAAGGCGACTATGGAGGAGGTGATGCTTTCATGGAGGGATCGGGGCCGTGGGGGGGGTATCAATCTCGA
TGGCAGCATGACTGCTCCCACAGCAGATGCCGAGCCTGCCCTGCCATTGGGACCTGGTGAATGGGAGGAT
GGCTTGGGGTTGCCGCTGTGTGTTGTCTGCCAGAACGCCGAGAAGATGGAGTATTTAGAGAAGACACAAG
GTTGGAAGGAAGAAGAGTTTGATGTTGTCCTACAGTTTATGCGGACAGTGCTTTTGAAGCACGGCGCTTC
ATTGATTTACACAACCCCTTCCGTGCCCTCACAACTTCCTAGCCTTATCCATTCCAGCCTAGGGATACAT
TCACTCCTCAAGAAGCAACCACTCAAACACAATGTTATTGAGAGGGATAAGATTGTGGTTCCCCCGAACT
GGGACTCCTGGGGCAAGATTCGTGTGCTTAGGGAAGGCTTCGACGTCGAGCGCGTGAGCAATGGTTGGTC
GGTTGATCTCGACCAACCATACCCACTCATCCGTTCTATTAATGGCACTGCTGCCAATGGCGAAGACGGG
CAAATTAACGGTGAGGACGGGAGTACCCTTGTTGAGGAGGCCCTGCCCGATCCCGAAGGCTCAACCGTCG
TCCTTTACGAGGAAGCCGTTCAAGACCCAACTATGGACGCGCTGCAACTAGCCGGGCGCAACACGCATTC
GACGCATCTTGAGGTCGAGACGATCGACACGCAAGCCTTCCTGGCGCAGCAGCTCAAGGTCTTGGAGGCC
CTGCGGCAGAAGGAGGAAGAATCGTCGCGCGAGTCGGCCCGGCGCAAGGCCCATAAGAAGGTTGACGATG
ATCGGCATCTCGTCGGCGGCATCGGTGATGATACCGGGCGTCGGCCGACCGTAGAAGGGAAGGTCTTGGA
GCATATTGGGCCGGTACAGTTCAATATGGGCGGAATTCAGGTTGATGCGGATGATATGGTGCAGAGGCTG
AAGGAGCGGCAAGCGTATGGTTCGCCATCAGAACCAGATAGCCCGACAGAGAGCACCGTGGAGGCGACAC
CGCACATGGACACGGAGAACTTGCAGGCCTTCTTCCATGGGCTGATGAACAGGCGCGGTGCCGCGGCCAA
GTAACTCGAGCGGCCGCATCGTGACTGACTGACGATCTGCCTCGCGCGTTTCGGTGATGACGGTGAAAAC
CTCTGACACATGCAGCTCCCGGAGACGGTCACAGCTTGTCTGTAAGCGGATGCCGGGAGCAGACAAGCCC
GTCAGGGCGCGTCAGCGGGTGTTGGCGGGTGTCGGGGCGCAGCCATGACCCAGTCACGTAGCGATAGCGG
AGTGTATAATTCTTGAAGACGAAAGGGCCTCGTGATACGCCTATTTTTATAGGTTAATGTCATGATAATA
ATGGTTTCTTAGACGTCAGGTGGCACTTTTCGGGGAAATGTGCGCGGAACCCCTATTTGTTTATTTTTCT
AAATACATTCAAATATGTATCCGCTCATGAGACAATAACCCTGATAAATGCTTCAATAATATTGAAAAAG
GAAGAGTATGAGTATTCAACATTTCCGTGTCGCCCTTATTCCCTTTTTTGCGGCATTTTGCCTTCCTGTT
TTTGCTCACCCAGAAACGCTGGTGAAAGTAAAAGATGCTGAAGATCAGTTGGGTGCACGAGTGGGTTACA
TCGAACTGGATCTCAACAGCGGTAAGATCCTTGAGAGTTTTCGCCCCGAAGAACGTTTTCCAATGATGAG
CACTTTTAAAGTTCTGCTATGTGGCGCGGTATTATCCCGTGTTGACGCCGGGCAAGAGCAACTCGGTCGC
CGCATACACTATTCTCAGAATGACTTGGTTGAGTACTCACCAGTCACAGAAAAGCATCTTACGGATGGCA
TGACAGTAAGAGAATTATGCAGTGCTGCCATAACCATGAGTGATAACACTGCGGCCAACTTACTTCTGAC
AACGATCGGAGGACCGAAGGAGCTAACCGCTTTTTTGCACAACATGGGGGATCATGTAACTCGCCTTGAT
CGTTGGGAACCGGAGCTGAATGAAGCCATACCAAACGACGAGCGTGACACCACGATGCCTGCAGCAATGG
CAACAACGTTGCGCAAACTATTAACTGGCGAACTACTTACTCTAGCTTCCCGGCAACAATTAATAGACTG
GATGGAGGCGGATAAAGTTGCAGGACCACTTCTGCGCTCGGCCCTTCCGGCTGGCTGGTTTATTGCTGAT
AAATCTGGAGCCGGTGAGCGTGGGTCTCGCGGTATCATTGCAGCACTGGGGCCAGATGGTAAGCCCTCCC
GTATCGTAGTTATCTACACGACGGGGAGTCAGGCAACTATGGATGAACGAAATAGACAGATCGCTGAGAT
AGGTGCCTCACTGATTAAGCATTGGTAACTGTCAGACCAAGTTTACTCATATATACTTTAGATTGATTTA
AAACTTCATTTTTAATTTAAAAGGATCTAGGTGAAGATCCTTTTTGATAATCTCATGACCAAAATCCCTT
AACGTGAGTTTTCGTTCCACTGAGCGTCAGACCCCGTAGAAAAGATCAAAGGATCTTCTTGAGATCCTTT
TTTTCTGCGCGTAATCTGCTGCTTGCAAACAAAAAAACCACCGCTACCAGCGGTGGTTTGTTTGCCGGAT
CAAGAGCTACCAACTCTTTTTCCGAAGGTAACTGGCTTCAGCAGAGCGCAGATACCAAATACTGTCCTTC
TAGTGTAGCCGTAGTTAGGCCACCACTTCAAGAACTCTGTAGCACCGCCTACATACCTCGCTCTGCTAAT
CCTGTTACCAGTGGCTGCTGCCAGTGGCGATAAGTCGTGTCTTACCGGGTTGGACTCAAGACGATAGTTA
CCGGATAAGGCGCAGCGGTCGGGCTGAACGGGGGGTTCGTGCACACAGCCCAGCTTGGAGCGAACGACCT
ACACCGAACTGAGATACCTACAGCGTGAGCTATGAGAAAGCGCCACGCTTCCCGAAGGGAGAAAGGCGGA
CAGGTATCCGGTAAGCGGCAGGGTCGGAACAGGAGAGCGCACGAGGGAGCTTCCAGGGGGAAACGCCTGG
TATCTTTATAGTCCTGTCGGGTTTCGCCACCTCTGACTTGAGCGTCGATTTTTGTGATGCTCGTCAGGGG
GGCGGAGCCTATGGAAAAACGCCAGCAACGCGGCCTTTTTACGGTTCCTGGCCTTTTGCTGGCCTTTTGC
TCACATGTTCTTTCCTGCGTTATCCCCTGATTCTGTGGATAACCGTATTACCGCCTTTGAGTGAGCTGAT
ACCGCTCGCCGCAGCCGAACGACCGAGCGCAGCGAGTCAGTGAGCGAGGAAGCGGAAGAGCGCCTGATGC
GGTATTTTCTCCTTACGCATCTGTGCGGTATTTCACACCGCATAAATTCCGACACCATCGAATGGTGCAA
AACCTTTCGCGGTATGGCATGATAGCGCCCGGAAGAGAGTCAATTCAGGGTGGTGAATGTGAAACCAGTA
ACGTTATACGATGTCGCAGAGTATGCCGGTGTCTCTTATCAGACCGTTTCCCGCGTGGTGAACCAGGCCA
GCCACGTTTCTGCGAAAACGCGGGAAAAAGTGGAAGCGGCGATGGCGGAGCTGAATTACATTCCCAACCG
CGTGGCACAACAACTGGCGGGCAAACAGTCGTTGCTGATTGGCGTTGCCACCTCCAGTCTGGCCCTGCAC
GCGCCGTCGCAAATTGTCGCGGCGATTAAATCTCGCGCCGATCAACTGGGTGCCAGCGTGGTGGTGTCGA
TGGTAGAACGAAGCGGCGTCGAAGCCTGTAAAGCGGCGGTGCACAATCTTCTCGCGCAACGCGTCAGTGG
GCTGATCATTAACTATCCGCTGGATGACCAGGATGCCATTGCTGTGGAAGCTGCCTGCACTAATGTTCCG
GCGTTATTTCTTGATGTCTCTGACCAGACACCCATCAACAGTATTATTTTCTCCCATGAAGACGGTACGC
GACTGGGCGTGGAGCATCTGGTCGCATTGGGTCACCAGCAAATCGCGCTGTTAGCGGGCCCATTAAGTTC
TGTCTCGGCGCGTCTGCGTCTGGCTGGCTGGCATAAATATCTCACTCGCAATCAAATTCAGCCGATAGCG
GAACGGGAAGGCGACTGGAGTGCCATGTCCGGTTTTCAACAAACCATGCAAATGCTGAATGAGGGCATCG
TTCCCACTGCGATGCTGGTTGCCAACGATCAGATGGCGCTGGGCGCAATGCGCGCCATTACCGAGTCCGG
GCTGCGCGTTGGTGCGGATATCTCGGTAGTGGGATACGACGATACCGAAGACAGCTCATGTTATATCCCG
CCGTCAACCACCATCAAACAGGATTTTCGCCTGCTGGGGCAAACCAGCGTGGACCGCTTGCTGCAACTCT
CTCAGGGCCAGGCGGTGAAGGGCAATCAGCTGTTGCCCGTCTCACTGGTGAAAAGAAAAACCACCCTGGC
GCCCAATACGCAAACCGCCTCTCCCCGCGCGTTGGCCGATTCATTAATGCAGCTGGCACGACAGGTTTCC
CGACTGGAAAGCGGGCAGTGAGCGCAACGCAATTAATGTGAGTTAGCTCACTCATTAGGCACCCCAGGCT
TTACACTTTATGCTTCCGGCTCGTATGTTGTGTGGAATTGTGAGCGGATAACAATTTCACACAGGAAACA
GCTATGACCATGATTACGGATTCACTGGCCGTCGTTTTACAACGTCGTGACTGGGAAAACCCTGGCGTTA
CCCAACTTAATCGCCTTGCAGCACATCCCCCTTTCGCCAGCTGGCGTAATAGCGAAGAGGCCCGCACCGA
TCGCCCTTCCCAACAGTTGCGCAGCCTGAATGGCGAATGGCGCTTTGCCTGGTTTCCGGCACCAGAAGCG
GTGCCGGAAAGCTGGCTGGAGTGCGATCTTCCTGAGGCCGATACTGTCGTCGTCCCCTCAAACTGGCAGA
TGCACGGTTACGATGCGCCCATCTACACCAACGTAACCTATCCCATTACGGTCAATCCGCCGTTTGTTCC
CACGGAGAATCCGACGGGTTGTTACTCGCTCACATTTAATGTTGATGAAAGCTGGCTACAGGAAGGCCAG
ACGCGAATTATTTTTGATGGCGTTGGAATT
