>Addgene plasmid #74780 | pGEX6P1-C. thermophilum LIC | addgene partial sequence | sequence record 145946 | pGEX5 5'-GGGCTGGCAAGCCACGTTTGGTG-3'
CCATCCTCCAAAATCGGATCTGGAAGTTCTGTTCCAGGGGCCCCTGGGATCCATGACGGCAAACACAAAC
CGCTACTCGACCTACACGGCCGCCTCGGCCGCCTCGGACTCCAAGAATGGTGACAAGGGAGAGAAGAAGG
ACCTATGGAATTCAATGCTCTCCTCCGTCGCCAGCGGGCGCCGGCTGCCGGAAAAGAACATCATTCTGCT
GGGCGGTACTGTTGATTCACAGCGCGAGTTCTTCGAGGCTCTCTCCAGCAACGATCGCCGCACCCTCGAC
CGAAGCAGCTCACGTTCCCCTCCCGTCGCGAACAGCTTCGCTCTAGGCTATACCTACTACGACGTGCTAG
ATGCCGATCATGAAGACACATTGGCGCGCATCTCCATTTACACTCTCACAGATCCCTCGCCCGCCTTTGC
ATCACTCCTCCAGCCGATCCTTACTCCCGACTCAATACCTAATACTCTGATCGTGATTCTGCTGGATTGG
TCGCAGCCATGGAAGTGGATGCGCCAGTTGCGGGAATGGATTCTGCTGTTGCGGACGGTCTTGGTGTCAT
TATCGCACGAGTGCAAGGCGACTATGGAGGAGGTGATGCTTTCATGGAGGGATCGGGGCCGTGGGGGGGG
TATCAATCTCGATGGCAGCATGACTGCTCCCACAGCAGATGCCGAGCCTGCCCTGCCATTGGGACCTGGT
GAATGGGAGGATGGCTTGGGGTTGCCGCTGTGTGTTGTCTGCCAGAACGCCGAGAAGATGGAGTATTTAG
AGAAGACACAAGGTTGGAAGGAAGAAGAGTTTGATGTTGTCCTACAGTTTATGCGGACAGTGCTTTTGAA
GCACGGCGCTTCATTGATTTACAC
