>Addgene plasmid #74780 | pGEX6P1-C. thermophilum LIC | addgene partial sequence | sequence record 145947 | pGEX3 5'-CCGGGAGCTGCATGTGTCAGAGG-3'
AAACGCGCGAGGCAGATCGTCAGTCAGTCACGATGCGGCCGCTCGAGTTACTTGGCCGCGGCACCGCGCC
TGTTCATCAGCCCATGGAAGAAGGCCTGCAAGTTCTCCGTGTCCATGTGCGGTGTCGCCTCCACGGTGCT
CTCTGTCGGGCTATCTGGTTCTGATGGCGAACCATACGCTTGCCGCTCCTTCAGCCTCTGCACCATATCA
TCCGCATCAACCTGAATTCCGCCCATATTGAACTGTACCGGCCCAATATGCTCCAAGACCTTCCCTTCTA
CGGTCGGCCGACGCCCGGTATCATCACCGATGCCGCCGACGAGATGCCGATCATCGTCAACCTTCTTATG
GGCCTTGCGCCGGGCCGACTCGCGCGACGATTCTTCCTCCTTCTGCCGCAGGGCCTCCAAGACCTTGAGC
TGCTGCGCCAGGAAGGCTTGCGTGTCGATCGTCTCGACCTCAAGATGCGTCGAATGCGTGTTGCGCCCGG
CTAGTTGCAGCGCGTCCATAGTTGGGTCTTGAACGGCTTCCTCGTAAAGGACGACGGTTGAGCCTTCGGG
ATCGGGCAGGGCCTCCTCAACAAGGGTACTCCCGTCCTCACCGTTAATTTGCCCGTCTTCGCCATTGGCA
GCAGTGCCATTAATAGAACGGATGAGTGGGTATGGTTGG
